Addgene plasmid #178009: sm-9xGCN4-Renilla-MS2
Purpose: Expresses Spaghetti Monster (sm) 9xGCN4-Renilla mRNA reporter in mammalian cells
Depositing lab: Jeffrey Chao. Publication: Live imaging of the co-translational recruitment of XBP1 mRNA to the ER and its processing by diffuse, non-polarized IRE1alpha. Gomez-Puerta S, Ferrero R, Hochstoeger T, Zubiri I, Chao J, Aragon T, Voigt F. Elife. 2022 Jun 22;11. pii: 75580. doi: 10.7554/eLife.75580. PubMed 35730412.
Backbone
  Vector backbone: pSF4
  Vector type: Mammalian Expression, Bacterial Expression
Growth in bacteria
  Bacterial resistance: Ampicillin, 100 μg/mL
  Growth temperature: 37°C
  Growth strain: NEB Stable
  Copy number: High Copy
Gene/Insert
  Gene/Insert name: sm-9xGCN4
  Species: Synthetic
  Cloning method: Gibson Cloning
  Sequencing primers: 5′ GGAGGTGGAGGTTCTGGAGGAGAAGAACTTTTGAGCAAGAATT; 3′ GCTGACCGGTGCGGCCGCTGGCCTGAGCCTGAGCCCTTTT
Terms and licenses: Academic/Nonprofit Terms; Industry Terms: Not Available to Industry
How to cite: sm-9xGCN4-Renilla-MS2 was a gift from Jeffrey Chao (Addgene plasmid # 178009 ; http://n2t.net/addgene:178009 ; RRID:Addgene_178009)
