[The description below was written by a language model from this plasmid's Addgene catalogue record and pLannotate feature annotations shown in this document.]
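Description:
sm-9xGCN4-Renilla-MS2 is a mammalian expression plasmid built on the pSF4 backbone that encodes a translation-imaging mRNA reporter. It is propagated in E. coli through a high-copy ColE1/pUC-type origin with ampicillin selection (AmpR); remnants of lac, rop and bom sequences are simply backbone leftovers. The feature table also shows Moloney murine leukemia virus elements (a 5' LTR, MMLV/MESV packaging signals, truncated gag, and fragments of a self-inactivating ΔU3 3' LTR) on the opposite strand to the reporter, so the cassette appears to sit in reverse orientation within a gammaretroviral-type framework. The record lists the plasmid only as a mammalian/bacterial expression vector and does not describe viral use. A single FRT site lies just upstream of the promoter; its purpose is not stated.

The reporter is driven by the doxycycline-responsive TRE3G promoter, which needs a Tet-On 3G transactivator, and this is followed by a chimeric intron and a T7 promoter. The open reading frame begins with the synthetic "spaghetti monster" module: a GFP-derived scaffold (annotated as cEGFP fragments) carrying GCN4 (SunTag-type) epitopes, nine according to the name, although only two GCN4 matches are annotated. These epitopes are bound by a fluorescent scFv as the nascent chain emerges, which allows translating ribosomes to be seen. The module is fused to human codon-optimised Renilla luciferase and an FKBP12-derived destabilisation domain that would limit accumulation of the mature protein. About 1.5 kb downstream of the ORF is unannotated and, going by the plasmid name, presumably holds the MS2 stem-loop array used to label the mRNA with MS2 coat protein. An SV40 poly(A) signal is annotated beyond that region, but on the opposite strand. The associated study used live imaging to follow co-translational recruitment of XBP1 mRNA to the ER.
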