Features (pLannotate 1.2.2; 29 found; start..end, strand, type, name):
     34..56      -  protein_bind   lac operator (fragment): The lac repressor binds to the lac operator to inhibit transcription in E. coli. This inhibition can be relieved by adding lactose or isopropyl-β-D-thiogalactopyranoside (IPTG). lac repressor encoded by lacI
     60..90      -  promoter       lac promoter: promoter for the E. coli lac operon
    105..126     -  protein_bind   CAP binding site: CAP binding activates transcription in the presence of cAMP. E. coli catabolite activator protein
    139..231     -  CDS            lacI (fragment): lac repressor; lacI; The lac repressor binds to the lac operator to inhibit transcription in E. coli. This inhibition can be relieved by adding lactose or isopropyl-β-D-thiogalactopyranoside (IPTG).
    414..1002    -  rep_origin     ori: high-copy-number ColE1/pMB1/pBR322/pUC origin of replication
   1173..2033    -  CDS            AmpR: β-lactamase; bla; confers resistance to ampicillin, carbenicillin, and related antibiotics
   2034..2138    -  promoter       AmpR promoter: bla
   2233..2268    +  CDS            rop (fragment): Rop protein, which maintains plasmids at low copy number; rop
   2370..2469    +  misc_feature   bom (fragment): basis of mobility region from pBR322
   2475..2632    -  CDS            lacZα (fragment): LacZα fragment of β-galactosidase; lacZ fragment
   3326..3523    -  LTR            3' LTR (ΔU3) (fragment): self-inactivating 3' long terminal repeat (LTR) from Moloney murine leukemia virus
   3527..3563    -  LTR            3' LTR (ΔU3) (fragment): self-inactivating 3' long terminal repeat (LTR) from Moloney murine leukemia virus
   3605..3702    -  CDS            env (fragment): murine leukemia virus gPr80 envelope polyprotein precursor; env; proteolytically cleaved into gp70SU and p15TM subunits
   3710..3757    -  protein_bind   FRT: FLP-mediated recombination occurs in the 8-bp core sequence TCTAGAAA (Turan and Bode, 2011). FLP recombinase from the Saccharomyces cerevisiae 2μ plasmid
   3799..4174    +  promoter       TRE3G promoter: 3rd-generation Tet-responsive promoter that can be activated by binding of Tet-On® 3G
   4184..4316    +  intron         chimeric intron: chimera between introns from human β-globin and immunoglobulin heavy chain genes
   4361..4379    +  promoter       T7 promoter: promoter for bacteriophage T7 RNA polymerase
   4458..4514    +  CDS            GCN4_v4: GCN4 peptide optimized to improve solubility while preserving binding to an scFv-GFP fusion protein (Tanenbaum et al., 2014)
   4680..5111    +  CDS            cEGFP (fragment): cEGFP is a basic (constitutively fluorescent) green fluorescent protein published in 2008, derived from Aequorea victoria.
   5124..5627    +  CDS            cEGFP (fragment): cEGFP is a basic (constitutively fluorescent) green fluorescent protein published in 2008, derived from Aequorea victoria.
   5790..5812    +  CDS            GCN4_v4 (fragment): GCN4 peptide optimized to improve solubility while preserving binding to an scFv-GFP fusion protein (Tanenbaum et al., 2014)
   5862..6791    +  CDS            hRluc: Renilla luciferase human codon-optimized
   6792..7115    +  CDS            DD: destabilization domain that can be stabilized by Shield1 in the ProteoTuner™ system L106P mutant of FKBP12
   8648..8782    -  polyA_signal   SV40 poly(A) signal: SV40 polyadenylation signal
   8805..8888    -  CDS            large T antigen (fragment): large T antigen from SV40 (simian virus 40)
   8960..9369    -  CDS            gag (truncated) (fragment): truncated Moloney murine leukemia virus (MMLV) gag gene lacking the start codon
   9459..9547    -  misc_feature   MESV Ψ (fragment): packaging signal of murine embryonic stem cell virus
   9599..9798    -  misc_feature   MMLV Ψ: packaging signal of Moloney murine leukemia virus (MMLV)
   9861..10452   -  LTR            LTR: long terminal repeat from Moloney murine leukemia virus
>Addgene plasmid #178009 | sm-9xGCN4-Renilla-MS2 | addgene full sequence | sequence record 350831 | Addgene NGS Result
GCGTAATCATGGTCATAGCTGTTTCCTGTGTGAAATTGTTATCCGCTCACAATTCCACACAACATACGAG
CCGGAAGCATAAAGTGTAAAGCCTGGGGTGCCTAATGAGTGAGCTAACTCACATTAATTGCGTTGCGCTC
ACTGCCCGCTTTCCAGTCGGGAAACCTGTCGTGCCAGCTGCATTAATGAATCGGCCAACGCGCGGGGAGA
GGCGGTTTGCGTATTGGGCGCTCTTCCGCTTCCTCGCTCACTGACTCGCTGCGCTCGGTCGTTCGGCTGC
GGCGAGCGGTATCAGCTCACTCAAAGGCGGTAATACGGTTATCCACAGAATCAGGGGATAACGCAGGAAA
GAACATGTGAGCAAAAGGCCAGCAAAAGGCCAGGAACCGTAAAAAGGCCGCGTTGCTGGCGTTTTTCCAT
AGGCTCCGCCCCCCTGACGAGCATCACAAAAATCGACGCTCAAGTCAGAGGTGGCGAAACCCGACAGGAC
TATAAAGATACCAGGCGTTTCCCCCTGGAAGCTCCCTCGTGCGCTCTCCTGTTCCGACCCTGCCGCTTAC
CGGATACCTGTCCGCCTTTCTCCCTTCGGGAAGCGTGGCGCTTTCTCATAGCTCACGCTGTAGGTATCTC
AGTTCGGTGTAGGTCGTTCGCTCCAAGCTGGGCTGTGTGCACGAACCCCCCGTTCAGCCCGACCGCTGCG
CCTTATCCGGTAACTATCGTCTTGAGTCCAACCCGGTAAGACACGACTTATCGCCACTGGCAGCAGCCAC
TGGTAACAGGATTAGCAGAGCGAGGTATGTAGGCGGTGCTACAGAGTTCTTGAAGTGGTGGCCTAACTAC
GGCTACACTAGAAGAACAGTATTTGGTATCTGCGCTCTGCTGAAGCCAGTTACCTTCGGAAAAAGAGTTG
GTAGCTCTTGATCCGGCAAACAAACCACCGCTGGTAGCGGTGGTTTTTTTGTTTGCAAGCAGCAGATTAC
GCGCAGAAAAAAAGGATCTCAAGAAGATCCTTTGATCTTTTCTACGGGGTCTGACGCTCAGTGGAACGAA
AACTCACGTTAAGGGATTTTTGTCATGAGATTATCAAAAAGGATCTTCACCTAGATCCTTTTAAATTAAA
AATGAAGTTTTAAATCAATCTAAAGTATATATGAGTAAACTTGGTCTGACAGTTACCAATGCTTAATCAG
TGAGGCACCTATCTCAGCGATCTGTCTATTTCGTTCATCCATAGTTGCCTGACTCCCCGTCGTGTAGATA
ACTACGATACGGGAGGGCTTACCATCTGGCCCCAGTGCTGCAATGATACCGCGAGACCCACGCTCACCGG
CTCCAGATTTATCAGCAATAAACCAGCCAGCCGGAAGGGCCGAGCGCAGAAGTGGTCCTGCAACTTTATC
CGCCTCCATCCAGTCTATTAATTGTTGCCGGGAAGCTAGAGTAAGTAGTTCGCCAGTTAATAGTTTGCGC
AACGTTGTTGCCATTGCTACAGGCATCGTGGTGTCACGCTCGTCGTTTGGTATGGCTTCATTCAGCTCCG
GTTCCCAACGATCAAGGCGAGTTACATGATCCCCCATGTTGTGCAAAAAAGCGGTTAGCTCCTTCGGTCC
TCCGATCGTTGTCAGAAGTAAGTTGGCCGCAGTGTTATCACTCATGGTTATGGCAGCACTGCATAATTCT
CTTACTGTCATGCCATCCGTAAGATGCTTTTCTGTGACTGGTGAGTACTCAACCAAGTCATTCTGAGAAT
AGTGTATGCGGCGACCGAGTTGCTCTTGCCCGGCGTCAATACGGGATAATACCGCGCCACATAGCAGAAC
TTTAAAAGTGCTCATCATTGGAAAACGTTCTTCGGGGCGAAAACTCTCAAGGATCTTACCGCTGTTGAGA
TCCAGTTCGATGTAACCCACTCGTGCACCCAACTGATCTTCAGCATCTTTTACTTTCACCAGCGTTTCTG
GGTGAGCAAAAACAGGAAGGCAAAATGCCGCAAAAAAGGGAATAAGGGCGACACGGAAATGTTGAATACT
CATACTCTTCCTTTTTCAATATTATTGAAGCATTTATCAGGGTTATTGTCTCATGAGCGGATACATATTT
GAATGTATTTAGAAAAATAAACAAATAGGGGTTCCGCGCACATTTCCCCGAAAAGTGCCACCTGACGTCT
AAGAAACCATTATTATCATGACATTAACCTATAAAAATAGGCGTATCACGAGGCCCTTTCGTCTCGCGCG
TTTCGGTGATGACGGTGAAAACCTCTGACACATGCAGCTCCCGGAGACGGTCACAGCTTGTCTGTAAGCG
GATGCCGGGAGCAGACAAGCCCGTCAGGGCGCGTCAGCGGGTGTTGGCGGGTGTCGGGGCTGGCTTAACT
ATGCGGCATCAGAGCAGATTGTACTGAGAGTGCACCATATGCGGTGTGAAATACCGCACAGATGCGTAAG
GAGAAAATACCGCATCAGGCGCCATTCGCCATTCAGGCTGCGCAACTGTTGGGAAGGGCGATCGGTGCGG
GCCTCTTCGCTATTACGCCAGCTGGCGAAAGGGGGATGTGCTGCAAGGCGATTAAGTTGGGTAACGCCAG
GGTTTTCCCAGTCACGACGTTGTAAAACGACGGCCAGTGAATTAATTCCAAGCTAAGTGAAAGACTCTGT
CTCAAAAACCAACCTGACACCTGAGCCGGAGCGTTGCCTCTCACTACCATAAATATATATACACAACACA
CACACACACACACACACACACACACACACACACACACACAATCATACACATAAACACAATCACACACACA
CACATGCACAATCACACACACACAATCACACACAAACATACATACACACAATCACACACAACCATACACA
CATATACACAATCACACACACAAACACAATCACACACACACACATCAATCAATCAATCAATCAATATACC
AAAAATGATAGCTCATACCTGTAATCTTAGATGTGGGAAGGCTAAAACAGCAGGCTACCCATGACTTCAA
GGTCACCCTGGGTTACAGAGTAGCTAATAGTCTAGCTTGAACTATAGTGTAGGATCTTTAAAAAAAAATT
AACCAACCAACCAACAAACAAACAAACAAACAACAACAACAACAAATGGAAGACAGAGGACAAAAAAAAA
TAAAAGAAAAAGTAGAAAGCCAATGGAGATACTATCTTAAAATTAGAAATATTTATGACACATTCTGAAT
ACTCCATGTTTATTTCAAGGAAGCCAATGTAACTTTAAGTACTATGGCCATTTAATGTAAATACTTAAGA
AAAAAAACCAAATTAATTTTGATACATGCTGCATGTGAAAGACCCCCGCTGACGGGTAGTCAATCACTCA
GAGGAGACCCTCTCAAGGAACAGCGAGACCACAAGTCGGATGCAACTGCAAGAGGGTTTATTGGATACAC
GGGTACCCGGGCGACTCAGTCAATCGGAGGACTGGCGCCCCGAGTGAGGGGTTGTGGGCTCGAGCTCGGG
GAGCAGAAGCGCGCGAACAGAAGTCGAGCTAGCTTGCCAAACCTACAGGTGGGGTCTTTCATTCCCCCCT
TTTTCTGGAGACTAAATAAAATCTTTTATTTTATCTATGGCTCGTACTCTATAGGCTTCAGCTGGTGATA
TTGTTGAGTCAAAACTAGAGCCTGGACCACTGATATCCTGTCTTTAACAAATTGGACTAATCCGGATCTG
AAGTTCCTATACTTTCTAGAGAATAGGAACTTCGGAATAGGAACTTCGCGGCCAGATCTTTTGCGGCCGC
TTTGGGCCGGCCGAATTCTTTACTCCCTATCAGTGATAGAGAACGTATGAAGAGTTTACTCCCTATCAGT
GATAGAGAACGTATGCAGACTTTACTCCCTATCAGTGATAGAGAACGTATAAGGAGTTTACTCCCTATCA
GTGATAGAGAACGTATGACCAGTTTACTCCCTATCAGTGATAGAGAACGTATCTACAGTTTACTCCCTAT
CAGTGATAGAGAACGTATATCCAGTTTACTCCCTATCAGTGATAGAGAACGTATAAGCTTTAGGCGTGTA
CGGTGGGCGCCTATAAAAGCAGAGCTCGTTTAGTGAACCGTCAGATCGCCTGGAGCAATTCCACAACACT
TTTGTCTTATACCAACTTTCCGTACCACTTCCTACCCTCGTAAAACCGGTCAGGTAAGTATCAAGGTTAC
AAGACAGGTTTAAGGAGACCAATAGAAACTGGGCTTGTCGAGACAGAGAAGACTCTTGCGTTTCTGATAG
GCACCTATTGGTCTTACTGACATCCACTTTGCCTTTCTCTCCACAGGTGTCCACTCCCAGTTCAATTACA
GCTCTTAAGGCTAGAGTACTTAATACGACTCACTATAGGCTAGCCACCATGGGCGCCATCATACACGCGG
CCGCAATCATCGGTCCGGGTGGATCTGGAGGTGGAGGTTCTGGAGGAGAAGAACTTTTGAGCAAGAATTA
TCATCTTGAGAACGAAGTGGCTCGTCTTAAGAAAGGTTCTGGCAGTGGAGAAGAACTGCTTTCAAAGAAT
TACCACCTGGAAAATGAGGTAGCTAGACTGAAAAAGGGGAGCGGAAGTGGGGAGGAGTTGCTGAGCAAAA
ATTATCATTTGGAGAACGAAGTAGCACGACTAAAGAAAGGGTCCGGATCGGGTGGCGGCGTGTCGAAAGG
CGAGGAGCTGTTCACAGGCGTGGTCCCCATCCTGGTTGAGCTGGACGGTGACGTTAACGGCCACAAATTT
AGCGTACGTGGTGAGGGCGAGGGTGACGCTACCAACGGAAAGCTGACCCTGAAATTCATCTGCACAACTG
GCAAGCTGCCGGTGCCCTGGCCCACGCTGGTAACCACTCTGGGCGGAGGCGTTCAATGTTTCAGTCGTTA
CCCGGATCACATGAAGCAGCATGACTTCTTCAAGTCGGCCATGCCCGAAGGCTACGTGCAGGAGCGCACC
ATCAGTTTTAAGGATGACGGCACCTACAAGACTCGCGCCGAGGTCAAGTTCGAAGGAGACACCCTGGTTA
ATCGTATCGAGCTCAAAGGCATCGATTTCAAGGAGGACGGAAATATTCTGGGCCACAAGCTGGAGTACAA
TTTTAACAGCCACAATGTTTACATTACTGCCGACAAGCAGAAGAACGGCATCAAGGCTAATTTCAAGATT
CGTCACAATGTGGAGGGAGGCGAGGAGTTACTCTCGAAAAATTATCATCTCGAAAACGAAGTGGCTCGGC
TAAAAAAGGGCAGTGGTTCTGGAGAAGAGCTATTATCTAAAAACTACCACCTCGAAAATGAGGTGGCACG
CTTAAAAAAGGGAAGTGGCAGTGGTGAAGAGCTACTATCCAAGAATTATCATCTTGAGAACGAGGTAGCG
CGTTTGAAGAAGGGTTCCGGCTCAGGAGGAGGCGACGGAAGCGTGCAGCTGGCAGATCATTACCAACAGA
ACACGCCCATTGGTGACGGTCCAGTCCTGCTGCCTGATAACCACTACTTGTCCACCCAGTCGGTGCTGTC
GAAGGACCCGAACGAGAAGCGTGACCACATGGTGCTGCTGGAGTTCGTGACCGCCGCAGGAATCACCCTC
GGCATGGATGAGCTTTACAAGGGCGGAGAGGAACTACTTTCAAAGAATTACCACCTCGAAAACGAAGTAG
CTCGATTAAAGAAAGGTTCAGGGTCGGGTGAAGAATTACTGAGTAAAAATTATCATCTGGAAAATGAGGT
AGCGAGACTAAAAAAGGGGAGTGGTTCTGGCGAAGAGTTGCTATCGAAAAATTATCATCTTGAGAACGAA
GTTGCTAGGCTCAAAAAGGGCTCAGGCTCAGGCCAGCGGCCGCACCGGTCAGCTTCCAAGGTGTACGACC
CCGAGCAACGCAAACGCATGATCACTGGGCCTCAGTGGTGGGCTCGCTGCAAGCAAATGAACGTGCTGGA
CTCCTTCATCAACTACTATGATTCCGAGAAGCACGCCGAGAACGCCGTGATTTTTCTGCATGGTAACGCT
GCCTCCAGCTACCTGTGGAGGCACGTCGTGCCTCACATCGAGCCCGTGGCTAGATGCATCATCCCTGATC
TGATCGGAATGGGTAAGTCCGGCAAGAGCGGGAATGGCTCATATCGCCTCCTGGATCACTACAAGTACCT
CACCGCTTGGTTCGAGCTGCTGAACCTTCCAAAGAAAATCATCTTTGTGGGCCACGACTGGGGGGCTTGT
CTGGCCTTTCACTACTCCTACGAGCACCAAGACAAGATCAAGGCCATCGTCCATGCTGAGAGTGTCGTGG
ACGTGATCGAGTCCTGGGACGAGTGGCCTGACATCGAGGAGGATATCGCCCTGATCAAGAGCGAAGAGGG
CGAGAAAATGGTGCTTGAGAATAACTTCTTCGTCGAGACCATGCTCCCAAGCAAGATCATGCGGAAACTG
GAGCCTGAGGAGTTCGCTGCCTACCTGGAGCCATTCAAGGAGAAGGGCGAGGTTAGACGGCCTACCCTCT
CCTGGCCTCGCGAGATCCCTCTCGTTAAGGGAGGCAAGCCCGACGTCGTCCAGATTGTCCGCAACTACAA
CGCCTACCTTCGGGCCAGCGACGATCTGCCTAAGATGTTCATCGAGTCCGACCCTGGGTTCTTTTCCAAC
GCTATTGTCGAGGGAGCTAAGAAGTTCCCTAACACCGAGTTCGTGAAGGTGAAGGGCCTCCACTTCAGCC
AGGAGGACGCTCCAGATGAAATGGGTAAGTACATCAAGAGCTTCGTGGAGCGCGTGCTGAAGAACGAGCA
GATGGGAGTGCAGGTGGAAACCATCTCCCCAGGAGACGGGCGCACCTTCCCCAAGCGCGGCCAGACCTGT
GTGGTGCACTACACCGGGATGCTTGAAGATGGAAAGAAAGTCGATTCCTCCCGGGACAGAAACAAGCCCT
TTAAGTTTATGCTAGGCAAGCAGGAGGTGATCCGAGGCTGGGAAGAAGGGGTTGCCCAGATGAGTGTGGG
TCAGAGAGCCAAACTGACTATATCTCCAGATTATGCCTATGGTGCCACTGGGCACCCAGGCATCATCCCA
CCACATGCCACTCTCGTCTTCGATGTGGAGCTTCTAAAACCGGAATAAGGGCCAGGGAAGAACTGGCTCG
GAAAGAGGACCCCACATGTTGTAGCTTCAAGTTTAAACGGATCCAACCTACAAACGGGTGGAGGATCACC
CCACCCGACACTTCACAATCAAGGGGTACAATACACAAGGGTGGAGGAACACCCCACCCTCCAGACACAT
TACACAGAAATCCAATCAAACAGAAGCACCATCAGGGCTTCTGCTACCAAATTTATCTCAAAAAACTACA
ACAAGGAATCACCATCAGGGATTCCCTGTGCAATATACGTCAAACGAGGGCCACGACGGGAGGACGATCA
CGCCTCCCGAATATCGGCATGTCTGGCTTTCGAATTCAGTGCGTGGAGCATCAGCCCACGCAGCCAATCA
GAGTCGAATACAAGTCGACTTTCGCGAAGAGCATCAGCCTTCGCGCCATTCTTACACAAACCACACTCTC
CCCTACAGGAACAGCATCAGCGTTCCTGCCCAGTACCCAACTCAAGAAAATTTATGTCCCCATGCAGCAT
CAGCGCATGGGCCCCAAGAATACATCCCCAACAAAATCACATCCGAGCACCAACAGGGCTCGGAGTGTTG
TTTCTTGTCCAACTGGACAAACCCTCCATGGACCATCAGGCCATGGACTCTCACCAACAAGACAAAAACT
ACTCTTCTCGAAGCAGCATCAGCGCTTCGAAACACTCGAGCATACATTGTGCCTATTTCTTGGGTGGACG
ATCACGCCACCCATGCTCTCACGAATTTCAAAACACGGACAAGGACGAGCACCACCAGGGCTCGTCGTTC
CACGTCCAATACGATTACTTACCTTTCGGGATCACGATCACGGATCCCGCAGCTACATCACTTCCACTCA
GGACATTCAAGCATGCACGATCACGGCATGCTCCACAAGTCTCAACCACAGAAACTACCAAATGGGTTCA
GCACCAGCGAACCCACTCCTACCTCAAACCTCTTCCCACAAAACTGGCAAGCAGGATCACCGCTTGCCCA
TTCCAACATACCAAATCAAAAACAATTACTGGTACAGCATCAGCGTACCAGCCCACATCTCTCACTACTA
TCAAAAACCAAACCGTTCAGCAACAGCGAACGGTACACACGGAAAAATCAACTGGTTTACAAATACGAAA
GACGATCACGCTTTCGTCCAGCGCAAACTATTACGAAAAACATCCGACGGGAAGAGCAACAGCCTTCCCG
CGGCGGAAAACCTCACAAAAACACGACAAACGGATGCACGAACACGGCATCCGCCGACAACCCACAAACT
TACAACCAGGCAAACGGTGCAGGATCACCGCACCGTACATCAAACACCTCAGATCTCATTTCGCGCGGGA
TCCAGACCACCTCCCCTGCGAGCTAAGCTGGACAGCCAATGACGGGTAAGAGAGTGACATTTTTCACTAA
CCTAAGACAGGAGGGCCGTCAGAGCTACTGCCTAATCCAAAGACGGGTAAAAGTGATAAAAATGTATCAC
TCCAACCTAAGACAGGCGCAGCTTCCGAGGGATTTGAGATCCAGACATGATAAGATACATTGATGAGTTT
GGACAAACCAAAACTAGAATGCAGTGAAAAAAATGCCTTATTTGTGAAATTTGTGATGCTATTGCCTTAT
TTGTAACCATTATAAGCTGCAATAAACAAGTTAACAACAACAATTGCATTCATTTTATGTTTCAGGTTCA
GGGGGAGGTGTGGGAGGTTTTTTAAAGCAAGTAAAACCTCTACAAATGTGGTATGGCTGATTATGATCTG
AAGTTCCTATACTATTTGAAGAATAGGAACTTCGGAATAGGAACTTCGGATCTCATATGGCCATATGGGG
GCGCCTAGAGAAGGAGTGAGGGCTGGATAAAGGGAGGATCGAGGCGGGGTCGAACGAGGAGGTTCAAGGG
GGAGAGACGGGGCGGATGGAGGAAGAGGAGGCGGAGGCTTAGGGTGTACAAAGGGCTTGACCCAGGGAGG
GGGGTCAAAAGCCAAGGCTTCCCAGGTCACGATGTAGGGGACCTGGTCTGGGTGTCCATGCGGGCCAGGT
GAAAAGACCTTGATCTTAACCTGGGTGATGAGGTCTCGGTTAAAGGTGCCGTCTCGCGGCCATCCGACGT
TAAAGGTTGGCCATTCTGCAGAGCAGAAGGTAACCCAACGTCTCTTCTTGACATCTACCGACTGGTTGTG
AGCGATCCGCTCGACATCTTTCCAGTGACCTAAGGTCAAACTTAAGGGAGTGGTAACAGGCTAGCCCGGG
CCCATATTTTCAGACAAATACAGAAACACAGTCAGACAGAGACAACACAGAACGATGCTGCAGCAGACAA
GACGCGCGGCGCGGCTTCGGTCCCAAACCGAAAGCAAAAATTCAGACGGAGGCGGGAACTGTTTTAGGTT
CTCGTCTCCTACCAGAACCACATATCCCTCCTCTAAGGGGGGTGCACCAAAGAGTCCTAAACGATCGGGA
TTTTAGGACTCAGGTCGGGCCACAAAAACGGCCCCCGAAGTCCCTGGGACGTCTCCCAGGGTTGCGGCCG
GGTGTTCCGAACTCGTCAGTTCCACCACGGGTCCGCCAGATACAGAGCTAGTTAGCTAACTAGTACCGAC
GCAGGCGCATAAAATCAGTCATAGACACTAGACAATCGGACAGACACAGATAAGTTGCTGGCCAGCTTAC
CTCCCGGTGGTGGGTCGGTGGTCCCTGGGCAGGGGTCTCCCGATCCCGGACGAGCCCCCAAATGAAAGAC
CCCCGCTGACGGGTAGTCAATCACTCAGAGGAGACCCTCCCAAGGAACAGCGAGACCACAAGTCGGATGC
AACTGCAAGAGGGTTTATTGGATACACGGGTACCCGGGCGACTCAGTCAATCGGAGGACTGGCGCGCCGA
GTGAGGGGTTGTGGGCTCTTTTATTGAGCTCGGGGAGCAGAAGCGCGCGAACAGAAGCGAGAAGCGAACT
GATTGGTTAGTTCAAATAAGGCACAGGGTCATTTCAGGTCCTTGGGGCACCCTGGAAACATCTGATGGTT
CTCTAGAAACTGCTGAGGGCTGGACCGCATCTGGGGACCATCTGTTCTTGGCCCTGAGCCGGGGCAGGAA
CTGCTTACCACAGATATCCTGTTTGGCCCATATTCAGCTGTTCCATCTGTTCTTGGCCCTGAGCCGGGGC
AGGAACTGCTTACCACAGATATCCTGTTTGGCCCATATTCAGCTGTTCCATCTGTTCCTGACCTTGATCT
GAACTTTTCTATTCTCAGTTATGTATTTTTCCATGCCTTGCAAAATGGCGTTACTTAAGCTAGCTTGCCA
AACCTACAGGTGGGGTCTTTCACATGTATATGTCAAAAATAAAAATCAACTAATTGACTAGTAATTAATA
TGACTGGCATAATGGGAAATTGATCCTGACAGATGCAAACTGGCTTCTCAGCAGCGCATTTATGTTGTCA
ACTGAGGAAGGAAACGTTAATGACAGAAACTCTAAGTAATTTCCACGTTTATCTATTTTTATTTATACTA
GCTTTGGTAACAGGAATATTGCAGCATTCATGCACATTGAAACCCTTATGAAATAAAAACATCTGTGCAT
TTAAAATGGAATTAACATTTTAAATGTTAAAAAAAGCTGGCTTAGCTTCCCCCCGCCCCCTAGGGCATAG
AACAAGTCAAATGCTTTATATATTTGAGTTTGGGATGTATTAGGAAACTCCTAAGAGCAAAGCTAGCTTG
